Addgene plasmid #199352: pTS99 pHAGE2 CMVtetO2 TagBFP-P2A-ALFA-22xGS-3C-MCS
Purpose: (Empty Backbone) Lentiviral transfer plasmid for doxycycline inducible expression of a N-terminally BFP-P2A-ALFA-3C-tagged protein in mammalian cells.
Depositing lab: Rebecca Voorhees. Depositing organization: California Institute of Technology. Publication: A nanobody-based strategy for rapid and scalable purification of human protein complexes. Stevens TA, Tomaleri GP, Hazu M, Wei S, Nguyen VN, DeKalb C, Voorhees RM, Pleiner T. Nat Protoc. 2024 Jan;19(1):127-158. doi: 10.1038/s41596-023-00904-w. Epub 2023 Nov 16. PubMed 37974029.
Backbone
  Vector backbone: pHAGE2
  Backbone size (bp): 7525
  Vector type: Mammalian Expression, Lentiviral
  Tag / fusion protein: TagBFP-P2A-ALFA-3C (N terminal on insert)
Growth in bacteria
  Bacterial resistance: Ampicillin, 100 μg/mL
  Growth temperature: 37°C
  Growth strain: NEB Stable
  Copy number: High Copy
Gene/Insert
  Gene/Insert name: None
  Mutation: WT
  Tag / fusion protein: TagBFP-P2A-ALFA-3C (N terminal on insert)
Terms and licenses: Academic/Nonprofit Terms; Industry Terms: Not Available to Industry
Depositor comments: Please visit https://www.biorxiv.org/content/10.1101/2023.03.09.531980v1 for bioRxiv preprint.
How to cite: pTS99 pHAGE2 CMVtetO2 TagBFP-P2A-ALFA-22xGS-3C-MCS was a gift from Rebecca Voorhees (Addgene plasmid # 199352 ; http://n2t.net/addgene:199352 ; RRID:Addgene_199352)
