[The description below was written by a language model from this plasmid's Addgene catalogue record and pLannotate feature annotations shown in this document.]
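Description:
pTS99 pHAGE2 CMVtetO2 TagBFP-P2A-ALFA-22xGS-3C-MCS is an empty lentiviral transfer plasmid on the pHAGE2 backbone (7,525 bp), designed for doxycycline-inducible expression of an N-terminally tagged protein in mammalian cells. It is propagated in E. coli as a high-copy plasmid through a ColE1/pUC-type origin and selected with ampicillin via the β-lactamase gene. The HIV-1-derived portion carries the elements needed for packaging and transduction. These are a truncated 5' LTR, the Ψ packaging signal with an adjoining gag fragment, the Rev response element for Rev-dependent export of the genomic RNA, the cPPT/CTS, and a downstream truncated LTR. Short nef, Rev, lacI, SV40 and lac promoter hits in the annotation appear to be residual backbone fragments rather than functional units.

The expression cassette uses the CMV enhancer and promoter followed by two tet operator sites, which the annotation tool detected as PLtetO-1 and TRE3GV fragments. In this CMVtetO2 arrangement, transcription is normally held off by Tet repressor and relieved by doxycycline; the record does not show a repressor gene on this plasmid, so it would presumably have to be supplied by the host cell line. The promoter drives TagBFP, and according to the construct name this is followed by a P2A peptide, an ALFA epitope tag, a 22-repeat glycine-serine linker, a 3C protease cleavage site and a multiple cloning site. These downstream parts are not individually annotated in the feature table. A WPRE follows to enhance transcript expression.

P2A ribosomal skipping releases TagBFP as a separate fluorescent marker of transduction and induction, leaving the inserted protein with the ALFA-linker-3C tag. According to the associated publication title, the vector belongs to a nanobody-based strategy for purifying human protein complexes, where the ALFA tag would allow capture and the 3C site allow release by protease cleavage.
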