Features (pLannotate 1.2.2; 26 found; start..end, strand, type, name):
      8..337     +  CDS            nef (fragment): NEF_HV1BR - Experimental evidence at protein level: Swiss-Prot protein existence level 1. Extracellular Nef protein targets CD4(+) T-lymphocytes for apoptosis by interacting with CXCR4 surface receptors (PubMed:14990729). From Human immunodeficiency virus type 1 group M subtype B (isolate BRU/LAI) (HIV-1).
    385..642     +  LTR            5' LTR (truncated): truncated 5' long terminal repeat (LTR) from HIV-1
    689..814     +  misc_feature   HIV-1 Ψ: packaging signal of human immunodeficiency virus type 1
    798..1136    +  CDS            HIV-1 gag (fragment): gag protein from human immunodeficiency virus 1; gag
   1311..1544    +  misc_feature   RRE: The Rev response element (RRE) of HIV-1 allows for Rev-dependent mRNA export from the nucleus to the cytoplasm.
   1921..2021    +  CDS            Rev (fragment): human immunodeficiency virus 1 (HIV-1) Rev protein; rev; enhances nuclear export of unspliced and incompletely spliced viral mRNAs
   2066..2183    +  misc_feature   cPPT/CTS: central polypurine tract and central termination sequence of HIV-1
   2227..2606    +  enhancer       CMV enhancer: human cytomegalovirus immediate early enhancer
   2607..2810    +  promoter       CMV promoter: human cytomegalovirus (CMV) immediate early promoter
   2812..2831    +  promoter       PLtetO-1 promoter (fragment): modified phage lambda PL promoter with tet operator sites (Lutz and Bujard, 1997)
   2833..2852    +  promoter       PLtetO-1 promoter (fragment): modified phage lambda PL promoter with tet operator sites (Lutz and Bujard, 1997)
   2860..2893    +  promoter       TRE3GV promoter (fragment): 3rd-generation Tet-responsive promoter that can be activated by binding of Tet-On® 3G, optimized for retroviral and lentiviral vectors
   2972..3670    +  CDS            TagBFP: TagBFP is a basic (constitutively fluorescent) blue fluorescent protein published in 2008, derived from Entacmaea quadricolor. It is reported to be a very rapidly-maturing monomer with very low acid sensitivity.
   3975..4563    +  misc_feature   WPRE: woodchuck hepatitis virus posttranscriptional regulatory element
   4558..4668    +  CDS            nef (fragment): NEF_SIVS4 - Experimental evidence at protein level: Swiss-Prot protein existence level 1. Interferes with TCR signaling from the cell membrane. Interacts with CD247/TCRZ (TCR zeta chain) and exert potent down- regulation of cell surface TCR/CD3 complexes. From Simian immunodeficiency virus (isolate F236/smH4) (SIV-sm) (Simian immunodeficiency virus sooty mangabey monkey).
   4711..4891    +  LTR            5' LTR (truncated): truncated 5' long terminal repeat (LTR) from HIV-1
   5024..5128    +  promoter       AmpR promoter: bla
   5129..5989    +  CDS            AmpR: β-lactamase; bla; confers resistance to ampicillin, carbenicillin, and related antibiotics
   6160..6748    +  rep_origin     ori: high-copy-number ColE1/pMB1/pBR322/pUC origin of replication
   6931..6985    +  CDS            lacI (fragment): lac repressor; lacI; The lac repressor binds to the lac operator to inhibit transcription in E. coli. This inhibition can be relieved by adding lactose or isopropyl-β-D-thiogalactopyranoside (IPTG).
   6991..7084    +  rep_origin     SV40 ori (fragment): SV40 origin of replication
   7109..7146    +  CDS            lacI (fragment): lac repressor; lacI; The lac repressor binds to the lac operator to inhibit transcription in E. coli. This inhibition can be relieved by adding lactose or isopropyl-β-D-thiogalactopyranoside (IPTG).
   7159..7180    +  protein_bind   CAP binding site: CAP binding activates transcription in the presence of cAMP. E. coli catabolite activator protein
   7195..7225    +  promoter       lac promoter: promoter for the E. coli lac operon
   7233..7249    +  protein_bind   lac operator: The lac repressor binds to the lac operator to inhibit transcription in E. coli. This inhibition can be relieved by adding lactose or isopropyl-β-D-thiogalactopyranoside (IPTG). lac repressor encoded by lacI
   7283..7366    +  polyA_signal   SV40 poly(A) signal (fragment): SV40 polyadenylation signal
>Addgene plasmid #199352 | pTS99 pHAGE2 CMVtetO2 TagBFP-P2A-ALFA-22xGS-3C-MCS | addgene full sequence | sequence record 389908 | Addgene NGS Result
TTAGTAGTTGGAAGGGCTAATTCACTCCCAAAGAAGACAAGATATCCTTGATCTGTGGATCTACCACACA
CAAGGCTACTTCCCTGATTAGCAGAACTACACACCAGGGCCAGGGGTCAGATATCCACTGACCTTTGGAT
GGTGCTACAAGCTAGTACCAGTTGAGCCAGATAAGGTAGAAGAGGCCAATAAAGGAGAGAACACCAGCTT
GTTACACCCTGTGAGCCTGCATGGGATGGATGACCCGGAGAGAGAAGTGTTAGAGTGGAGGTTTGACAGC
CGCCTAGCATTTCATCACGTGGCCCGAGAGCTGCATCCGGAGTACTTCAAGAACTGCTGATATCGAGCTT
GCTACAAGGGACTTTCCGCTGGGGACTTTCCAGGGAGGCGTGGCCTGGGCGGGACTGGGGAGTGGCGAGC
CCTCAGATCCTGCATATAAGCAGCTGCTTTTTGCCTGTACTGGGTCTCTCTGGTTAGACCAGATCTGAGC
CTGGGAGCTCTCTGGCTAACTAGGGAACCCACTGCTTAAGCCTCAATAAAGCTTGCCTTGAGTGCTTCAA
GTAGTGTGTGCCCGTCTGTTGTGTGACTCTGGTAACTAGAGATCCCTCAGACCCTTTTAGTCAGTGTGGA
AAATCTCTAGCAGTGGCGCCCGAACAGGGACTTGAAAGCGAAAGGGAAACCAGAGGAGCTCTCTCGACGC
AGGACTCGGCTTGCTGAAGCGCGCACGGCAAGAGGCGAGGGGCGGCGACTGGTGAGTACGCCAAAAATTT
TGACTAGCGGAGGCTAGAAGGAGAGAGATGGGTGCGAGAGCGTCAGTATTAAGCGGGGGAGAATTAGATC
GCGATGGGAAAAAATTCGGTTAAGGCCAGGGGGAAAGAAAAAATATAAATTAAAACATATAGTATGGGCA
AGCAGGGAGCTAGAACGATTCGCAGTTAATCCTGGCCTGTTAGAAACATCAGAAGGCTGTAGACAAATAC
TGGGACAGCTACAACCATCCCTTCAGACAGGATCAGAAGAACTTAGATCATTATATAATACAGTAGCAAC
CCTCTATTGTGTGCATCAAAGGATAGAGATAAAAGACACCAAGGAAGCTTTAGACAAGATAGAGGAAGAG
CAAAACAAAAGTAAGACCACCGCACAGCAAGCGGCCGGCCGCTGATCTTCAGACCTGGAGGAGGAGATAT
GAGGGACAATTGGAGAAGTGAATTATATAAATATAAAGTAGTAAAAATTGAACCATTAGGAGTAGCACCC
ACCAAGGCAAAGAGAAGAGTGGTGCAGAGAGAAAAAAGAGCAGTGGGAATAGGAGCTTTGTTCCTTGGGT
TCTTGGGAGCAGCAGGAAGCACTATGGGCGCAGCGTCAATGACGCTGACGGTACAGGCCAGACAATTATT
GTCTGGTATAGTGCAGCAGCAGAACAATTTGCTGAGGGCTATTGAGGCGCAACAGCATCTGTTGCAACTC
ACAGTCTGGGGCATCAAGCAGCTCCAGGCAAGAATCCTGGCTGTGGAAAGATACCTAAAGGATCAACAGC
TCCTGGGGATTTGGGGTTGCTCTGGAAAACTCATTTGCACCACTGCTGTGCCTTGGAATGCTAGTTGGAG
TAATAAATCTCTGGAACAGATTTGGAATCACACGACCTGGATGGAGTGGGACAGAGAAATTAACAATTAC
ACAAGCTTAATACACTCCTTAATTGAAGAATCGCAAAACCAGCAAGAAAAGAATGAACAAGAATTATTGG
AATTAGATAAATGGGCAAGTTTGTGGAATTGGTTTAACATAACAAATTGGCTGTGGTATATAAAATTATT
CATAATGATAGTAGGAGGCTTGGTAGGTTTAAGAATAGTTTTTGCTGTACTTTCTATAGTGAATAGAGTT
AGGCAGGGATATTCACCATTATCGTTTCAGACCCACCTCCCAACCCCGAGGGGACCCGACAGGCCCGAAG
GAATAGAAGAAGAAGGTGGAGAGAGAGACAGAGACAGATCCATTCGATTAGTGAACGGATCTCGACGGTA
TCGCCGAATTCACAAATGGCAGTATTCATCCACAATTTTAAAAGAAAAGGGGGGATTGGGGGGTACAGTG
CAGGGGAAAGAATAGTAGACATAATAGCAACAGACATACAAACTAAAGAATTACAAAAACAAATTACAAA
AATTCAAAATTTTCGGGTTTATTACAGGGACAGCAGAGATCCAGTTTGGACGCGTTGACATTGATTATTG
ACTAGTTATTAATAGTAATCAATTACGGGGTCATTAGTTCATAGCCCATATATGGAGTTCCGCGTTACAT
AACTTACGGTAAATGGCCCGCCTGGCTGACCGCCCAACGACCCCCGCCCATTGACGTCAATAATGACGTA
TGTTCCCATAGTAACGCCAATAGGGACTTTCCATTGACGTCAATGGGTGGAGTATTTACGGTAAACTGCC
CACTTGGCAGTACATCAAGTGTATCATATGCCAAGTACGCCCCCTATTGACGTCAATGACGGTAAATGGC
CCGCCTGGCATTATGCCCAGTACATGACCTTATGGGACTTTCCTACTTGGCAGTACATCTACGTATTAGT
CATCGCTATTACCATGGTGATGCGGTTTTGGCAGTACATCAATGGGCGTGGATAGCGGTTTGACTCACGG
GGATTTCCAAGTCTCCACCCCATTGACGTCAATGGGAGTTTGTTTTGGCACCAAAATCAACGGGACTTTC
CAAAATGTCGTAACAACTCCGCCCCATTGACGCAAATGGGCGGTAGGCGTGTACGGTGGGAGGTCTATAT
AAGCAGAGCTCTCCCTATCAGTGATAGAGATCTCCCTATCAGTGATAGAGATCGTCGACGAGCTCGTTTA
GTGAACCGTCAGATCGCCTGGAGACGCCATCCACGCTGTTTTGACCTCCATAGAAGACACCGGGACCGAT
CCAGCCTCCGGCTAGAGCGGCCGCCATGGGTATGAGCGAGCTGATTAAGGAGAACATGCACATGAAGCTG
TACATGGAGGGCACCGTGGACAACCATCACTTCAAGTGCACATCCGAGGGCGAAGGCAAGCCCTACGAGG
GCACCCAGACCATGAGAATCAAGGTGGTCGAGGGCGGCCCTCTCCCCTTCGCCTTCGACATCCTGGCTAC
TAGCTTCCTCTACGGCAGCAAGACCTTCATCAACCACACCCAGGGCATCCCCGACTTCTTCAAGCAGTCC
TTCCCTGAGGGCTTCACATGGGAGAGAGTCACCACATACGAAGACGGGGGCGTGCTGACCGCTACCCAGG
ACACCAGCCTCCAGGACGGCTGCCTCATCTACAACGTCAAGATCAGAGGGGTGAACTTCACATCCAACGG
CCCTGTGATGCAGAAGAAAACACTCGGCTGGGAGGCCTTCACCGAGACGCTGTACCCCGCTGACGGCGGC
CTGGAAGGCAGAAACGACATGGCCCTGAAGCTCGTGGGCGGGAGCCATCTGATCGCAAACATCAAGACCA
CATATAGATCCAAGAAACCCGCTAAGAACCTCAAGATGCCTGGCGTCTACTATGTGGACTACAGACTGGA
AAGAATCAAGGAGGCCAACAACGAGACCTACGTCGAGCAGCACGAGGTGGCAGTGGCCAGATACTGCGAC
CTCCCTAGCAAACTGGGGCACAAGCTTAATACTGGTACCGGAGGAAGCGGAGCTACTAACTTCAGCCTGC
TGAAGCAGGCTGGAGACGTGGAGGAGAACCCTGGACCTGGAGCTGCTGCAGCGCCATCTCGCCTGGAAGA
GGAACTGCGTCGTCGCCTGACCGAACCAGGATCTGGCAGTGGATCAGGATCTGGTAGTGGTTCTGGTAGC
GGATCTGGAAGTGGCAGTGGATCTGGTAGCTTAGAAGTTTTGTTTCAAGGTCCAGGATCTTCTAGTGGAT
CCGGTTCTGCTAGCGGTTCAGGTTCTACCGGTGGATCATCTAGATAACTCGAGTAATCAACCTCTGGATT
ACAAAATTTGTGAAAGATTGACTGGTATTCTTAACTATGTTGCTCCTTTTACGCTATGTGGATACGCTGC
TTTAATGCCTTTGTATCATGCTATTGCTTCCCGTATGGCTTTCATTTTCTCCTCCTTGTATAAATCCTGG
TTGCTGTCTCTTTATGAGGAGTTGTGGCCCGTTGTCAGGCAACGTGGCGTGGTGTGCACTGTGTTTGCTG
ACGCAACCCCCACTGGTTGGGGCATTGCCACCACCTGTCAGCTCCTTTCCGGGACTTTCGCTTTCCCCCT
CCCTATTGCCACGGCGGAACTCATCGCCGCCTGCCTTGCCCGCTGCTGGACAGGGGCTCGGCTGTTGGGC
ACTGACAATTCCGTGGTGTTGTTGGGGAAATCATCGTCCTTTCCTTGGCTGCTCGCCTGTGTTGCCACCT
GGATTCTGCGCGGGACGTCCTTCTGCTACGTCCCTTCGGCCCTCAATCCAGCGGACCTTCCTTCCCGCGG
CCTGCTGCCGGCTCTGCGGCCTCTTCCGCGTCTTCGCCTTCGCCCTCAGACGAGTCGGATCTCCCTTTGG
GCCGCCTCCCCGCCTGGTACCTTTAAGACCAATGACTTACAAGGCAGCTGTAGATCTTAGCCACTTTTTA
AAAGAAAAGGGGGGACTGGAAGGGCTAATTCACTCCCAACGAAGACAAGATCACCTGCAGGACAGGCGCG
CCCTGCTTTTTGCTTGTACTGGGTCTCTCTGGTTAGACCAGATCTGAGCCTGGGAGCTCTCTGGCTAACT
AGGGAACCCACTGCTTAAGCCTCAATAAAGCTTGCCTTGAGTGCTTCAAGTAGTGTGTGCCCGTCTGTTG
TGTGACTCTGGTAACTAGAGATCCCTCAGACCCTTTTAGTCAGTGTGGAAAATCTCTAGCACCCGGGCGA
TTAAGGAAAGGGCTAGATCATTCTTGAAGACGAAAGGGCCTCGTGATACGCCTATTTTTATAGGTTAATG
TCATGATAATAATGGTTTCTTAGACGTCAGGTGGCACTTTTCGGGGAAATGTGCGCGGAACCCCTATTTG
TTTATTTTTCTAAATACATTCAAATATGTATCCGCTCATGAGACAATAACCCTGATAAATGCTTCAATAA
TATTGAAAAAGGAAGAGTATGAGTATTCAACATTTCCGTGTCGCCCTTATTCCCTTTTTTGCGGCATTTT
GCCTTCCTGTTTTTGCTCACCCAGAAACGCTGGTGAAAGTAAAAGATGCTGAAGATCAGTTGGGTGCACG
AGTGGGTTACATCGAACTGGATCTCAACAGCGGTAAGATCCTTGAGAGTTTTCGCCCCGAAGAACGTTTT
CCAATGATGAGCACTTTTAAAGTTCTGCTATGTGGCGCGGTATTATCCCGTGTTGACGCCGGGCAAGAGC
AACTCGGTCGCCGCATACACTATTCTCAGAATGACTTGGTTGAGTACTCACCAGTCACAGAAAAGCATCT
TACGGATGGCATGACAGTAAGAGAATTATGCAGTGCTGCCATAACCATGAGTGATAACACTGCGGCCAAC
TTACTTCTGACAACGATCGGAGGACCGAAGGAGCTAACCGCTTTTTTGCACAACATGGGGGATCATGTAA
CTCGCCTTGATCGTTGGGAACCGGAGCTGAATGAAGCCATACCAAACGACGAGCGTGACACCACGATGCC
TGTAGCAATGGCAACAACGTTGCGCAAACTATTAACTGGCGAACTACTTACTCTAGCTTCCCGGCAACAA
TTAATAGACTGGATGGAGGCGGATAAAGTTGCAGGACCACTTCTGCGCTCGGCCCTTCCGGCTGGCTGGT
TTATTGCTGATAAATCTGGAGCCGGTGAGCGTGGGTCTCGCGGTATCATTGCAGCACTGGGGCCAGATGG
TAAGCCCTCCCGTATCGTAGTTATCTACACGACGGGGAGTCAGGCAACTATGGATGAACGAAATAGACAG
ATCGCTGAGATAGGTGCCTCACTGATTAAGCATTGGTAACTGTCAGACCAAGTTTACTCATATATACTTT
AGATTGATTTAAAACTTCATTTTTAATTTAAAAGGATCTAGGTGAAGATCCTTTTTGATAATCTCATGAC
CAAAATCCCTTAACGTGAGTTTTCGTTCCACTGAGCGTCAGACCCCGTAGAAAAGATCAAAGGATCTTCT
TGAGATCCTTTTTTTCTGCGCGTAATCTGCTGCTTGCAAACAAAAAAACCACCGCTACCAGCGGTGGTTT
GTTTGCCGGATCAAGAGCTACCAACTCTTTTTCCGAAGGTAACTGGCTTCAGCAGAGCGCAGATACCAAA
TACTGTTCTTCTAGTGTAGCCGTAGTTAGGCCACCACTTCAAGAACTCTGTAGCACCGCCTACATACCTC
GCTCTGCTAATCCTGTTACCAGTGGCTGCTGCCAGTGGCGATAAGTCGTGTCTTACCGGGTTGGACTCAA
GACGATAGTTACCGGATAAGGCGCAGCGGTCGGGCTGAACGGGGGGTTCGTGCACACAGCCCAGCTTGGA
GCGAACGACCTACACCGAACTGAGATACCTACAGCGTGAGCTATGAGAAAGCGCCACGCTTCCCGAAGGG
AGAAAGGCGGACAGGTATCCGGTAAGCGGCAGGGTCGGAACAGGAGAGCGCACGAGGGAGCTTCCAGGGG
GAAACGCCTGGTATCTTTATAGTCCTGTCGGGTTTCGCCACCTCTGACTTGAGCGTCGATTTTTGTGATG
CTCGTCAGGGGGGCGGAGCCTATGGAAAAACGCCAGCAACGCGGCCTTTTTACGGTTCCTGGCCTTTTGC
TGGCCTTTTGCTCACATGTTCTTTCCTGCGTTATCCCCTGATTCTGTGGATAACCGTATTACCGCCTTTG
AGTGAGCTGATACCGCTCGCCGCAGCCGAACGACCGAGCGCAGCGAGTCAGTGAGCGAGGAAGCGGAAGA
GCGCCCAATACGCAAACCGCCTCTCCCCGCGCGTTGGCCGATTCATTAATGCAGCAAGCTCATGGCTGAC
TAATTTTTTTTATTTATGCAGAGGCCGAGGCCGCCTCGGCCTCTGAGCTATTCCAGAAGTAGTGAGGAGG
CTTTTTTGGAGGCCTAGGCTTTTGCAAAAAGCTCCCCGTGGCACGACAGGTTTCCCGACTGGAAAGCGGG
CAGTGAGCGCAACGCAATTAATGTGAGTTAGCTCACTCATTAGGCACCCCAGGCTTTACACTTTATGCTT
CCGGCTCGTATGTTGTGTGGAATTGTGAGCGGATAACAATTTCACACAGGAAACAGCTATGACATGATTA
CGAATTTCACAAATAAAGCATTTTTTTCACTGCATTCTAGTTGTGGTTTGTCCAAACTCATCAATGTATC
TTATCATGTCTGGATCAACTGGATAACTCAAGCTAACCAAAATCATCCCAAACTTCCCACCCCATACCCT
ATTACCACTGCCAATTACCTGTGGTTTCATTTACTCTAAACCTGTGATTCCTCTGAATTATTTTCATTTT
AAAGAAATTGTATTTGTTAAATATGTACTACAAAC
